Addgene plasmid #192846: pGEMT-mMyh4UTR
Purpose: Plasmid to produce ISH probe for mMyh4 gene with UTR sequence
Depositing lab: Masafumi Inui. Depositing organization: Meiji University. Publication: Digoxigenin-labeled RNA probes for untranslated regions enable the isoform-specific gene expression analysis of myosin heavy chains in whole-mount in situ hybridization. Tanji M, Wada K, Sakamoto K, Ono Y, Inui M. Dev Growth Differ. 2022 Dec 14. doi: 10.1111/dgd.12832. PubMed 36517457.
Backbone
  Vector backbone: pGEM-Teasy
  Backbone manufacturer: Promega
  Backbone size w/o insert (bp): 3016
  Total vector size (bp): 3120
Growth in bacteria
  Bacterial resistance: Ampicillin, 100 μg/mL
  Growth temperature: 37°C
  Growth strain: DH5alpha
  Copy number: High Copy
Gene/Insert
  Gene/Insert name: myosin heavy chain 4 (alt name: Myh4)
  Species: M. musculus (mouse)
  Insert size (bp): 104
  GenBank ID: NM_010855
  Entrez Gene: Myh4 (a.k.a. MHC2B, MM, MYH-2B, Minimsc, Minmus, MyHC-IIb, Myhsf)
  Cloning method: Restriction Enzyme; 5′ cloning site EcoRI (not destroyed); 3′ cloning site EcoRI (not destroyed)
  Sequencing primers: 5′ SP6; 3′ T7
Terms and licenses: Academic/Nonprofit Terms; Industry Terms: Not Available to Industry
How to cite: pGEMT-mMyh4UTR was a gift from Masafumi Inui (Addgene plasmid # 192846 ; http://n2t.net/addgene:192846 ; RRID:Addgene_192846)
