[The description below was written by a language model from this plasmid's Addgene catalogue record and pLannotate feature annotations shown in this document.]
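Description:
pGEMT-mMyh4UTR is a small bacterial cloning and in vitro transcription plasmid built on Promega's pGEM-T Easy backbone, carrying a 104 bp fragment of the mouse myosin heavy chain 4 gene (Myh4, also known as MyHC-IIb) taken from its untranslated region. The total size is about 3.1 kb. It is maintained in E. coli at high copy number through a ColE1/pUC-type origin and selected with ampicillin via the β-lactamase gene and its native promoter. An f1 phage origin is also present, a standard backbone element that allows single-stranded DNA production.

The insert sits in the multiple cloning site, flanked by intact EcoRI sites, between opposing T7 and SP6 bacteriophage promoters. This region interrupts the lacZα fragment, whose lac promoter, operator and CAP binding site are backbone elements used for blue/white screening of recombinants. The convergent phage promoters allow run-off transcription of either strand of the insert, so that antisense and sense RNAs can be made from the same plasmid. The record does not state the insert's orientation, so it does not say which polymerase gives the antisense probe. The feature table does not annotate the Myh4 fragment itself. A short hit to a hornet peptide within the cloning region is almost certainly a spurious similarity match rather than a real element.

The stated purpose is to generate RNA probes for in situ hybridization against Myh4. The associated publication describes digoxigenin-labelled UTR probes for whole-mount in situ hybridization. Targeting the untranslated region rather than the coding sequence allows isoform-specific detection among myosin heavy chain genes.
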