Features (pLannotate 1.2.2; 13 found; start..end, strand, type, name):
    402..506     -  promoter       AmpR promoter: bla
    533..583     +  misc_feature   bom (fragment): basis of mobility region from pBR322
    611..1039    -  rep_origin     f1 ori (sequence partly withheld): f1 bacteriophage origin of replication; arrow indicates direction of (+) strand synthesis
   1043..1200    -  CDS            lacZα (fragment): LacZα fragment of β-galactosidase; lacZ fragment
   1203..1221    +  promoter       T7 promoter: promoter for bacteriophage T7 RNA polymerase
   1392..1454    -  CDS            VESPI_VESMG (fragment): Experimental evidence at protein level: Swiss-Prot protein existence level 1. Shows contractile activity on isolated ileum smooth muscle. From Vespa magnifica (Hornet).
   1466..1484    -  promoter       SP6 promoter: promoter for bacteriophage SP6 RNA polymerase
   1526..1542    -  protein_bind   lac operator: The lac repressor binds to the lac operator to inhibit transcription in E. coli. This inhibition can be relieved by adding lactose or isopropyl-β-D-thiogalactopyranoside (IPTG). lac repressor encoded by lacI
   1550..1580    -  promoter       lac promoter: promoter for the E. coli lac operon
   1595..1616    -  protein_bind   CAP binding site: CAP binding activates transcription in the presence of cAMP. E. coli catabolite activator protein
   1629..1721    -  CDS            lacI (fragment): lac repressor; lacI; The lac repressor binds to the lac operator to inhibit transcription in E. coli. This inhibition can be relieved by adding lactose or isopropyl-β-D-thiogalactopyranoside (IPTG).
   1904..2492    -  rep_origin     ori: high-copy-number ColE1/pMB1/pBR322/pUC origin of replication
   2663..401     -  CDS            AmpR (across the origin): β-lactamase; bla; confers resistance to ampicillin, carbenicillin, and related antibiotics
>Addgene plasmid #192846 | pGEMT-mMyh4UTR | addgene full sequence | sequence record 380203 | Addgene NGS Result
TTGGCCGCAGTGTTATCACTCATGGTTATGGCAGCACTGCATAATTCTCTTACTGTCATGCCATCCGTAA
GATGCTTTTCTGTGACTGGTGAGTACTCAACCAAGTCATTCTGAGAATAGTGTATGCGGCGACCGAGTTG
CTCTTGCCCGGCGTCAATACGGGATAATACCGCGCCACATAGCAGAACTTTAAAAGTGCTCATCATTGGA
AAACGTTCTTCGGGGCGAAAACTCTCAAGGATCTTACCGCTGTTGAGATCCAGTTCGATGTAACCCACTC
GTGCACCCAACTGATCTTCAGCATCTTTTACTTTCACCAGCGTTTCTGGGTGAGCAAAAACAGGAAGGCA
AAATGCCGCAAAAAAGGGAATAAGGGCGACACGGAAATGTTGAATACTCATACTCTTCCTTTTTCAATAT
TATTGAAGCATTTATCAGGGTTATTGTCTCATGAGCGGATACATATTTGAATGTATTTAGAAAAATAAAC
AAATAGGGGTTCCGCGCACATTTCCCCGAAAAGTGCCACCTGATGCGGTGTGAAATACCGCACAGATGCG
TAAGGAGAAAATACCGCATCAGGAAATTGTAAGCGTTAATATTTTGTTAAAATTCGCGTTAAATTTTTGT
TAAATCAGCTCATTTTTTAACCAATAGGCCGAAATCGGCAAAATCCCTTATAAATCAAAAGAATAGACCG
AGATAGGGT
[37 nt withheld, positions 710-746]
AAAGAACGTGGACTCCAACGTCAAAGG
[49 nt withheld, positions 774-822]
T
[91 nt withheld, positions 824-914]
G
[124 nt withheld, positions 916-1039]
CCATTCGCCATTCAGGCTGCGCAACTGTTGGGAAGGGCGATCGGTGCGGGCCTCTTCGCTATTACGCCAG
CTGGCGAAAGGGGGATGTGCTGCAAGGCGATTAAGTTGGGTAACGCCAGGGTTTTCCCAGTCACGACGTT
GTAAAACGACGGCCAGTGAATTGTAATACGACTCACTATAGGGCGAATTGGGCCCGACGTCGCATGCTCC
CGGCCGCCATGGCGGCCGCGGGAATTCGATTCTAGATTGCAAAATTATCTGCAGAATTTATTTCCGTGAT
ATACAGGACAGTGACAAAGAACGTCACATTTTGTGATTTCTCCTGTCACCTCTCAACAGAAAGATGAATC
ACTAGTGAATTCGCGGCCGCCTGCAGGTCGACCATATGGGAGAGCTCCCAACGCGTTGGATGCATAGCTT
GAGTATTCTATAGTGTCACCTAAATAGCTTGGCGTAATCATGGTCATAGCTGTTTCCTGTGTGAAATTGT
TATCCGCTCACAATTCCACACAACATACGAGCCGGAAGCATAAAGTGTAAAGCCTGGGGTGCCTAATGAG
TGAGCTAACTCACATTAATTGCGTTGCGCTCACTGCCCGCTTTCCAGTCGGGAAACCTGTCGTGCCAGCT
GCATTAATGAATCGGCCAACGCGCGGGGAGAGGCGGTTTGCGTATTGGGCGCTCTTCCGCTTCCTCGCTC
ACTGACTCGCTGCGCTCGGTCGTTCGGCTGCGGCGAGCGGTATCAGCTCACTCAAAGGCGGTAATACGGT
TATCCACAGAATCAGGGGATAACGCAGGAAAGAACATGTGAGCAAAAGGCCAGCAAAAGGCCAGGAACCG
TAAAAAGGCCGCGTTGCTGGCGTTTTTCCATAGGCTCCGCCCCCCTGACGAGCATCACAAAAATCGACGC
TCAAGTCAGAGGTGGCGAAACCCGACAGGACTATAAAGATACCAGGCGTTTCCCCCTGGAAGCTCCCTCG
TGCGCTCTCCTGTTCCGACCCTGCCGCTTACCGGATACCTGTCCGCCTTTCTCCCTTCGGGAAGCGTGGC
GCTTTCTCATAGCTCACGCTGTAGGTATCTCAGTTCGGTGTAGGTCGTTCGCTCCAAGCTGGGCTGTGTG
CACGAACCCCCCGTTCAGCCCGACCGCTGCGCCTTATCCGGTAACTATCGTCTTGAGTCCAACCCGGTAA
GACACGACTTATCGCCACTGGCAGCAGCCACTGGTAACAGGATTAGCAGAGCGAGGTATGTAGGCGGTGC
TACAGAGTTCTTGAAGTGGTGGCCTAACTACGGCTACACTAGAAGAACAGTATTTGGTATCTGCGCTCTG
CTGAAGCCAGTTACCTTCGGAAAAAGAGTTGGTAGCTCTTGATCCGGCAAACAAACCACCGCTGGTAGCG
GTGGTTTTTTTGTTTGCAAGCAGCAGATTACGCGCAGAAAAAAAGGATCTCAAGAAGATCCTTTGATCTT
TTCTACGGGGTCTGACGCTCAGTGGAACGAAAACTCACGTTAAGGGATTTTGGTCATGAGATTATCAAAA
AGGATCTTCACCTAGATCCTTTTAAATTAAAAATGAAGTTTTAAATCAATCTAAAGTATATATGAGTAAA
CTTGGTCTGACAGTTACCAATGCTTAATCAGTGAGGCACCTATCTCAGCGATCTGTCTATTTCGTTCATC
CATAGTTGCCTGACTCCCCGTCGTGTAGATAACTACGATACGGGAGGGCTTACCATCTGGCCCCAGTGCT
GCAATGATACCGCGAGACCCACGCTCACCGGCTCCAGATTTATCAGCAATAAACCAGCCAGCCGGAAGGG
CCGAGCGCAGAAGTGGTCCTGCAACTTTATCCGCCTCCATCCAGTCTATTAATTGTTGCCGGGAAGCTAG
AGTAAGTAGTTCGCCAGTTAATAGTTTGCGCAACGTTGTTGCCATTGCTACAGGCATCGTGGTGTCACGC
TCGTCGTTTGGTATGGCTTCATTCAGCTCCGGTTCCCAACGATCAAGGCGAGTTACATGATCCCCCATGT
TGTGCAAAAAAGCGGTTAGCTCCTTCGGTCCTCCGATCGTTGTCAGAAGTAAG
